Addgene plasmid #148380: pnEA-NpM-Hs4EBP3_36-69-L61A V67A-GB1_AB
Purpose: Bacterial Expression of Hs4EBP3_36-69-L61AV67A
Depositing lab: Elisa Izaurralde. Depositing organization: Max Planck Institute for Developmental Biology. Publication: Molecular architecture of 4E-BP translational inhibitors bound to eIF4E. Peter D, Igreja C, Weber R, Wohlbold L, Weiler C, Ebertsch L, Weichenrieder O, Izaurralde E. Mol Cell. 2015 Mar 19;57(6):1074-87. doi: 10.1016/j.molcel.2015.01.017. Epub 2015 Feb 19. PubMed 25702871.
Backbone
  Vector backbone: Unknown
  Vector type: Bacterial Expression
Growth in bacteria
  Bacterial resistance: Ampicillin, 100 μg/mL
  Growth temperature: 37°C
  Growth strain: DH5alpha
  Copy number: Low Copy
Gene/Insert
  Gene/Insert name: Hs4EBP3_36-69-L61AV67A
  Species: H. sapiens (human)
  Entrez Gene: EIF4EBP3 (a.k.a. 4E-BP3, 4EBP3)
  Cloning method: Unknown
Terms and licenses: Academic/Nonprofit Terms; Industry Terms: Not Available to Industry
Depositor comments: sequence extracted from NCBI:NM_003732.2. Plasmids from this collection were made available to the research community and donated after the lab closed. Please note that the sequence provided by the depositing laboratory may be theoretical/predicted or based on Sanger sequencing results. There may be discrepancies between sequencing results obtained by Addgene and the depositor sequence. If an Addgene verified sequence is not available, please contact before placing your order to request that our lab fully sequence the plasmid.
How to cite: pnEA-NpM-Hs4EBP3_36-69-L61A V67A-GB1_AB was a gift from Elisa Izaurralde (Addgene plasmid # 148380 ; http://n2t.net/addgene:148380 ; RRID:Addgene_148380)
