[The description below was written by a language model from this plasmid's Addgene catalogue record and pLannotate feature annotations shown in this document.]
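Description:
pnEA-NpM-Hs4EBP3_36-69-L61A V67A-GB1_AB is a 7,071 nt bacterial expression plasmid for producing a short mutant fragment of human 4E-BP3 (EIF4EBP3) in E. coli. The catalogue lists the backbone as unknown, but the annotated features indicate a pBR322/pET-like architecture. It has a ColE1/pMB1-type origin together with the bom region and the rop gene, consistent with the recorded low copy number. An ampicillin resistance cassette (bla with its own promoter) provides selection. Interrupted remnants of the tetracycline resistance gene and its promoter flank the expression region and are presumably non-functional.

Expression is driven by a T7 promoter followed by a lac operator and the phage T7 gene 10 ribosome binding site. A plasmid-borne lacI gene supplies repressor, so transcription should require a host that provides T7 RNA polymerase and is inducible with IPTG. The open reading frame begins with a maltose binding protein lacking its signal sequence, so the fusion stays cytosolic. This is followed by the 4E-BP3 segment, residues 36–69 carrying the L61A and V67A substitutions, and then a C-terminal GB1 domain of streptococcal protein G as a solubility-enhancing partner. The annotation software matched the insert to the mouse orthologue, but the record states a human origin. A short downstream match to a T7 gene 10-derived solubility tag lies just before the T7 terminator and may simply be vector sequence.

The associated study concerns the structural basis of 4E-BP binding to eIF4E. The record does not state what the two alanine substitutions are meant to test, nor whether a protease site separates the fusion partners.
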