Features (pLannotate 1.2.2; 21 found; start..end, strand, type, name):
    104..208     +  promoter       AmpR promoter: bla
    209..1069    +  CDS            AmpR: β-lactamase; bla; confers resistance to ampicillin, carbenicillin, and related antibiotics
   1240..1828    +  rep_origin     ori: high-copy-number ColE1/pMB1/pBR322/pUC origin of replication
   2014..2156    -  misc_feature   bom: basis of mobility region from pBR322
   2258..2449    -  CDS            rop: Rop protein, which maintains plasmids at low copy number; rop
   2466..2846    +  CDS            YPB1_ECOLX: Protein predicted: Swiss-Prot protein existence level 4. From Escherichia coli.
   3088..3712    -  CDS            TcR (fragment): tetracycline efflux protein; tet; confers resistance to tetracycline
   3727..3748    -  protein_bind   CAP binding site: CAP binding activates transcription in the presence of cAMP. E. coli catabolite activator protein
   3761..4843    -  CDS            lacI: lac repressor; lacI; The lac repressor binds to the lac operator to inhibit transcription in E. coli. This inhibition can be relieved by adding lactose or isopropyl-β-D-thiogalactopyranoside (IPTG).
   4844..4921    -  promoter       lacI promoter: lacI
   4929..5208    -  CDS            TcR (fragment): tetracycline efflux protein; tet; confers resistance to tetracycline
   5230..5248    +  promoter       T7 promoter: promoter for bacteriophage T7 RNA polymerase
   5249..5273    +  protein_bind   lac operator: The lac repressor binds to the lac operator to inhibit transcription in E. coli. This inhibition can be relieved by adding lactose or isopropyl-β-D-thiogalactopyranoside (IPTG). lac repressor encoded by lacI
   5288..5310    +  RBS            RBS: efficient ribosome binding site from bacteriophage T7 gene 10 (Olins and Rangwala, 1989)
   5321..6417    +  CDS            MBP (fragment): maltose binding protein from E. coli; malE (mutated); This version of the gene does not encode a signal sequence, so MBP will remain in the cytosol.
   6466..6567    +  CDS            Eif4ebp3 (fragment): 4EBP3_MOUSE - Experimental evidence at protein level: Swiss-Prot protein existence level 1. Repressor of translation initiation that regulates EIF4E activity by preventing its assembly into the eIF4F complex: hypophosphorylated form competes with EIF4G1/EIF4G3 and strongly binds to EIF4E, leading to repress translation. In contrast, hyperphosphorylated form dissociates from EIF4E, allowing interaction between EIF4G1/EIF4G3 and EIF4E, leading to initiation of translation. From Mus musculus (Mouse).
   6571..6728    +  CDS            GB1 (fragment): B1 domain of Streptococcal protein G effective as a solubilizing fusion partner (Cheng and Patel, 2004)
   6755..6804    +  CDS            SET1 (fragment): solubility-enhancement tag derived from T7 phage gene 10B
   6812..6859    +  terminator     T7 terminator: transcription terminator for bacteriophage T7 RNA polymerase
   6882..6986    -  CDS            TcR (fragment): tetracycline efflux protein; tet; confers resistance to tetracycline
   7034..7062    -  promoter       tet promoter: E. coli promoter for tetracycline efflux protein gene
>Addgene plasmid #148380 | pnEA-NpM-Hs4EBP3_36-69-L61A V67A-GB1_AB | depositor full sequence | sequence record 290828 | Full Sequence
TTCTTGAAGACGAAAGGGCCTCGTGATACGCCTATTTTTATAGGTTAATGTCATGATAATAATGGTTTCT
TAGACGTCAGGTGGCACTTTTCGGGGAAATGTGCGCGGAACCCCTATTTGTTTATTTTTCTAAATACATT
CAAATATGTATCCGCTCATGAGACAATAACCCTGATAAATGCTTCAATAATATTGAAAAAGGAAGAGTAT
GAGTATTCAACATTTCCGTGTCGCCCTTATTCCCTTTTTTGCGGCATTTTGCCTTCCTGTTTTTGCTCAC
CCAGAAACGCTGGTGAAAGTAAAAGATGCTGAAGATCAGTTGGGTGCACGAGTGGGTTACATCGAACTGG
ATCTCAACAGCGGTAAGATCCTTGAGAGTTTTCGCCCCGAAGAACGTTTTCCAATGATGAGCACTTTTAA
AGTTCTGCTATGTGGCGCGGTATTATCCCGTGTTGACGCCGGGCAAGAGCAACTCGGTCGCCGCATACAC
TATTCTCAGAATGACTTGGTTGAGTACTCACCAGTCACAGAAAAGCATCTTACGGATGGCATGACAGTAA
GAGAATTATGCAGTGCTGCCATAACCATGAGTGATAACACTGCGGCCAACTTACTTCTGACAACGATCGG
AGGACCGAAGGAGCTAACCGCTTTTTTGCACAACATGGGGGATCATGTAACTCGCCTTGATCGTTGGGAA
CCGGAGCTGAATGAAGCCATACCAAACGACGAGCGTGACACCACGATGCCTGCAGCAATGGCAACAACGT
TGCGCAAACTATTAACTGGCGAACTACTTACTCTAGCTTCCCGGCAACAATTAATAGACTGGATGGAGGC
GGATAAAGTTGCAGGACCACTTCTGCGCTCGGCCCTTCCGGCTGGCTGGTTTATTGCTGATAAATCTGGA
GCCGGTGAGCGTGGGTCTCGCGGTATCATTGCAGCACTGGGGCCAGATGGTAAGCCCTCCCGTATCGTAG
TTATCTACACGACGGGGAGTCAGGCAACTATGGATGAACGAAATAGACAGATCGCTGAGATAGGTGCCTC
ACTGATTAAGCATTGGTAACTGTCAGACCAAGTTTACTCATATATACTTTAGATTGATTTAAAACTTCAT
TTTTAATTTAAAAGGATCTAGGTGAAGATCCTTTTTGATAATCTCATGACCAAAATCCCTTAACGTGAGT
TTTCGTTCCACTGAGCGTCAGACCCCGTAGAAAAGATCAAAGGATCTTCTTGAGATCCTTTTTTTCTGCG
CGTAATCTGCTGCTTGCAAACAAAAAAACCACCGCTACCAGCGGTGGTTTGTTTGCCGGATCAAGAGCTA
CCAACTCTTTTTCCGAAGGTAACTGGCTTCAGCAGAGCGCAGATACCAAATACTGTCCTTCTAGTGTAGC
CGTAGTTAGGCCACCACTTCAAGAACTCTGTAGCACCGCCTACATACCTCGCTCTGCTAATCCTGTTACC
AGTGGCTGCTGCCAGTGGCGATAAGTCGTGTCTTACCGGGTTGGACTCAAGACGATAGTTACCGGATAAG
GCGCAGCGGTCGGGCTGAACGGGGGGTTCGTGCACACAGCCCAGCTTGGAGCGAACGACCTACACCGAAC
TGAGATACCTACAGCGTGAGCTATGAGAAAGCGCCACGCTTCCCGAAGGGAGAAAGGCGGACAGGTATCC
GGTAAGCGGCAGGGTCGGAACAGGAGAGCGCACGAGGGAGCTTCCAGGGGGAAACGCCTGGTATCTTTAT
AGTCCTGTCGGGTTTCGCCACCTCTGACTTGAGCGTCGATTTTTGTGATGCTCGTCAGGGGGGCGGAGCC
TATGGAAAAACGCCAGCAACGCGGCCTTTTTACGGTTCCTGGCCTTTTGCTGGCCTTTTGCTCACATGTT
CTTTCCTGCGTTATCCCCTGATTCTGTGGATAACCGTATTACCGCCTTTGAGTGAGCTGATACCGCTCGC
CGCAGCCGAACGACCGAGCGCAGCGAGTCAGTGAGCGAGGAAGCGGAAGAGCGCCTGATGCGGTATTTTC
TCCTTACGCATCTGTGCGGTATTTCACACCGCATATATGGTGCACTCTCAGTACAATCTGCTCTGATGCC
GCATAGTTAAGCCAGTATACACTCCGCTATCGCTACGTGACTGGGTCATGGCTGCGCCCCGACACCCGCC
AACACCCGCTGACGCGCCCTGACGGGCTTGTCTGCTCCCGGCATCCGCTTACAGACAAGCTGTGACCGTC
TCCGGGAGCTGCATGTGTCAGAGGTTTTCACCGTCATCACCGAAACGCGCGAGGCAGCTGCGGTAAAGCT
CATCAGCGTGGTCGTGAAGCGATTCACAGATGTCTGCCTGTTCATCCGCGTCCAGCTCGTTGAGTTTCTC
CAGAAGCGTTAATGTCTGGCTTCTGATAAAGCGGGCCATGTTAAGGGCGGTTTTTTCCTGTTTGGTCACT
GATGCCTCCGTGTAAGGGGGATTTCTGTTCATGGGGGTAATGATACCGATGAAACGAGAGAGGATGCTCA
CGATACGGGTTACTGATGATGAACATGCCCGGTTACTGGAACGTTGTGAGGGTAAACAACTGGCGGTATG
GATGCGGCGGGACCAGAGAAAAATCACTCAGGGTCAATGCCAGCGCTTCGTTAATACAGATGTAGGTGTT
CCACAGGGTAGCCAGCAGCATCCTGCGATGCAGATCCGGAACATAATGGTGCAGGGCGCTGACTTCCGCG
TTTCCAGACTTTACGAAACACGGAAACCGAAGACCATTCATGTTGTTGCTCAGGTCGCAGACGTTTTGCA
GCAGCAGTCGCTTCACGTTCGCTCGCGTATCGGTGATTCATTCTGCTAACCAGTAAGGCAACCCCGCCAG
CCTAGCCGGGTCCTCAACGACAGGAGCACGATCATGCGCACCCGTGGCCAGGACCCAACGCTGCCCGAGA
TGCGCCGCGTGCGGCTGCTGGAGATGGCGGACGCGATGGATATGTTCTGCCAAGGGTTGGTTTGCGCATT
CACAGTTCTCCGCAAGAATTGATTGGCTCCAATTCTTGGAGTGGTGAATCCGTTAGCGAGGTGCCGCCGG
CTTCCATTCAGGTCGAGGTGGCCCGGCTCCATGCACCGCGACGCAACGCGGGGAGGCAGACAAGGTATAG
GGCGGCGCCTACAATCCATGCCAACCCGTTCCATGTGCTCGCCGAGGCGGCATAAATCGCCGTGACGATC
AGCGGTCCAGTGATCGAAGTTAGGCTGGTAAGAGCCGCGAGCGATCCTTGAAGCTGTCCCTGATGGTCGT
CATCTACCTGCCTGGACAGCATGGCCTGCAACGCGGGCATCCCGATGCCGCCGGAAGCGAGAAGAATCAT
AATGGGGAAGGCCATCCAGCCTCGCGTCGCGAACGCCAGCAAGACGTAGCCCAGCGCGTCGGCCGCCATG
CCGGCGATAATGGCCTGCTTCTCGCCGAAACGTTTGGTGGCGGGACCAGTGACGAAGGCTTGAGCGAGGG
CGTGCAAGATTCCGAATACCGCAAGCGACAGGCCGATCATCGTCGCGCTCCAGCGAAAGCGGTCCTCGCC
GAAAATGACCCAGAGCGCTGCCGGCACCTGTCCTACGAGTTGCATGATAAAGAAGACAGTCATAAGTGCG
GCGACGATAGTCATGCCCCGCGCCCACCGGAAGGAGCTGACTGGGTTGAAGGCTCTCAAGGGCATCGGTC
GAGATCCCGGTGCCTAATGAGTGAGCTAACTTACATTAATTGCGTTGCGCTCACTGCCCGCTTTCCAGTC
GGGAAACCTGTCGTGCCAGCTGCATTAATGAATCGGCCAACGCGCGGGGAGAGGCGGTTTGCGTATTGGG
CGCCAGGGTGGTTTTTCTTTTCACCAGTGAGACGGGCAACAGCTGATTGCCCTTCACCGCCTGGCCCTGA
GAGAGTTGCAGCAAGCGGTCCACGCTGGTTTGCCCCAGCAGGCGAAAATCCTGTTTGATGGTGGTTAACG
GCGGGATATAACATGAGCTGTCTTCGGTATCGTCGTATCCCACTACCGAGATATCCGCACCAACGCGCAG
CCCGGACTCGGTAATGGCGCGCATTGCGCCCAGCGCCATCTGATCGTTGGCAACCAGCATCGCAGTGGGA
ACGATGCCCTCATTCAGCATTTGCATGGTTTGTTGAAAACCGGACATGGCACTCCAGTCGCCTTCCCGTT
CCGCTATCGGCTGAATTTGATTGCGAGTGAGATATTTATGCCAGCCAGCCAGACGCAGACGCGCCGAGAC
AGAACTTAATGGGCCCGCTAACAGCGCGATTTGCTGGTGACCCAATGCGACCAGATGCTCCACGCCCAGT
CGCGTACCGTCTTCATGGGAGAAAATAATACTGTTGATGGGTGTCTGGTCAGAGACATCAAGAAATAACG
CCGGAACATTAGTGCAGGCAGCTTCCACAGCAATGGCATCCTGGTCATCCAGCGGATAGTTAATGATCAG
CCCACTGACGCGTTGCGCGAGAAGATTGTGCACCGCCGCTTTACAGGCTTCGACGCCGCTTCGTTCTACC
ATCGACACCACCACGCTGGCACCCAGTTGATCGGCGCGAGATTTAATCGCCGCGACAATTTGCGACGGCG
CGTGCAGGGCCAGACTGGAGGTGGCAACGCCAATCAGCAACGACTGTTTGCCCGCCAGTTGTTGTGCCAC
GCGGTTGGGAATGTAATTCAGCTCCGCCATCGCCGCTTCCACTTTTTCCCGCGTTTTCGCAGAAACGTGG
CTGGCCTGGTTCACCACGCGGGAAACGGTCTGATAAGAGACACCGGCATACTCTGCGACATCGTATAACG
TTACTGGTTTCACATTCACCACCCTGAATTGACTCTCTTCCGGGCGCTATCATGCCATACCGCGAAAGGT
TTTGCGCCATTCGATGGTGTCCGGGATCTCGACGCTCTCCCTTATGCGACTCCTGCATTAGGAAGCAGCC
CAGTAGTAGGTTGAGGCCGTTGAGCACCGCCGCCGCAAGGAATGGTGCATGCAAGGAGATGGCGCCCAAC
AGTCCCCCGGCCACGGGGCCTGCCACCATACCCACGCCGAAACAAGCGCTCATGAGCCCGAAGTGGCGAG
CCCGATCTTCCCCATCGGTGATGTCGGCGATATAGGCGCCAGCAACCGCACCTGTGGCGCCGGTGATGCC
GGCCACGATGCGTCCGGCGTAGAGGATCGAGATCTCGATCCCGCGAAATTAATACGACTCACTATAGGGG
AATTGTGAGCGGATAACAATTCCCCACTAGTAATAATTTTGTTTAACTTTAAGAAGGAGATATACCATGG
AAACTGAAGAAGGTAAACTGGTAATCTGGATTAACGGCGATAAAGGCTATAACGGTCTCGCTGAAGTCGG
TAAGAAATTCGAGAAAGATACCGGAATTAAAGTCACCGTTGAGCATCCGGATAAACTGGAAGAGAAATTC
CCACAGGTTGCGGCAACTGGCGATGGCCCTGACATTATCTTCTGGGCACACGACCGCTTTGGTGGCTACG
CTCAATCTGGCCTGTTGGCTGAAATCACCCCGGACAAAGCGTTCCAGGACAAGCTGTATCCGTTTACCTG
GGATGCCGTACGTTACAACGGCAAGCTGATTGCTTACCCGATCGCTGTTGAAGCGTTATCGCTGATTTAT
AACAAAGACCTGCTGCCGAACCCGCCAAAAACCTGGGAAGAGATCCCGGCGCTGGATAAAGAACTGAAAG
CGAAAGGTAAGAGCGCCCTGATGTTCAACCTGCAAGAACCGTACTTCACCTGGCCGCTGATTGCTGCTGA
CGGGGGTTATGCGTTCAAGTATGAAAACGGCAAGTACGACATTAAAGACGTGGGCGTGGATAACGCTGGC
GCGAAAGCGGGTCTGACCTTCCTGGTTGACCTGATTAAAAACAAACACATGAATGCAGACACCGATTACT
CCATCGCAGAAGCTGCCTTTAATAAAGGCGAAACAGCGATGACCATCAACGGCCCGTGGGCATGGTCCAA
CATCGACACCAGCAAAGTGAATTATGGTGTAACGGTACTGCCGACCTTCAAGGGTCAACCATCCAAACCG
TTCGTTGGCGTGCTGAGCGCAGGTATTAACGCCGCCAGTCCGAACAAAGAGCTGGCAAAAGAGTTCCTCG
AAAACTATCTGCTGACTGATGAAGGTCTGGAAGCGGTTAATAAAGACAAACCGCTGGGTGCCGTAGCGCT
GAAGTCTTACGAGGAAGAGTTGGCGAAAGATCCACGTATTGCCGCCACGATGGAAAACGCCCAGAAAGGT
GAAATCATGCCGAACATCCCGCAGATGTCCGCTTTCTGGTATGCCGTGCGTACTGCGGTGATCAACGCCG
CCAGCGGTCGTCAGACTGTCGATGAAGCCCTTAAAGACGCGCAGACTGGTACCGGCAGCGGCCTGGAAGT
TCTGTTCCAGGGGCCCCATATGACCAGGATCATCTACGACCGAAAGTTCCTGCTGGAGTGCAAGAACTCA
CCCATTGCCCGGACACCCCCCTGCTGCGCACCTCAGATTCCCGGGGCAACAACTATGCAGTACAAACTTA
TCCTGAACGGTAAAACCCTGAAAGGTGAAACCACCACCGAAGCTGTTGACGCTGCTACCGCGGAAAAAGT
TTTCAAACAGTACGCTAACGACAACGGTGTTGACGGTGAATGGACCTACGACGACGCTACCAAAACCTAC
ACCGTAACGGAATAAGCTAGCCCTAGGAGATCCGGCTGCTAACAAAGCCCGAAAGGAAGCTGAGTTGGCT
GCTGCCACCGCTGAGCAATAACTAGCATAACCCCTTGGGGCCTCTAAACGGGTCTTGAGGGGTTTTTTGC
TGAAAGGAGGAACTATATCCGGATATCCCGCAAGAGGCCCGGCAGTACCGGCATAACCAAGCCTATGCCT
ACAGCATCCAGGGTGACGGTGCCGAGGATGACGATGAGCGCATTGTTAGATTTCATACACGGTGCCTGAC
TGCGTTAGCAATTTAACTGTGATAAACTACCGCATTAAAGCTTATCGATGATAAGCTGTCAAACATGAGA
A
